Addgene plasmid #180348: pTRIP TRE BI_GFP11-14-SEPT7_SEPT9_i1-14-GFP10
Purpose: mammalian co-expression of human SEPT9_i1 fused to GFP10 and of human SEPT7 fused to GFP11
Depositing lab: Manos Mavrakis. Depositing organization: CNRS UMR 7249, Institut Fresnel. Publication: Human septins organize as octamer-based filaments and mediate actin-membrane anchoring in cells. Martins CS, Taveneau C, Castro-Linares G, Baibakov M, Buzhinsky N, Eroles M, Milanovic V, Omi S, Pedelacq JD, Iv F, Bouillard L, Llewellyn A, Gomes M, Belhabib M, Kuzmic M, Verdier-Pinard P, Lee S, Badache A, Kumar S, Chandre C, Brasselet S, Rico F, Rossier O, Koenderink GH, Wenger J, Cabantous S, Mavrakis M. J Cell Biol. 2023 Mar 6;222(3):e202203016. doi: 10.1083/jcb.202203016. Epub 2022 Dec 23. PubMed 36562751.
Backbone
  Vector backbone: pTRIP TRE BI
  Vector type: Mammalian Expression, Lentiviral
Growth in bacteria
  Bacterial resistance: Ampicillin, 100 μg/mL
  Growth temperature: 37°C
  Growth strain: NEB Stable
  Copy number: High Copy
Gene/Insert 1
  Gene/Insert name: SEPTIN7 (alt name: SEPT7)
  Species: H. sapiens (human)
  Entrez Gene: SEPTIN7 (a.k.a. CDC10, CDC3, NBLA02942, SEPT7, SEPT7A)
  Promoter: bidirectional TRE
  Tag / fusion protein: GFP11 (N terminal on insert)
  Cloning method: Restriction Enzyme; 5′ cloning site NdeI (not destroyed); 3′ cloning site XbaI (not destroyed)
  Sequencing primers: 5′ n/a
Gene/Insert 2
  Gene/Insert name: SEPTIN9 (alt names: SEPT9; SEPT9_i1)
  Species: H. sapiens (human)
  Entrez Gene: SEPTIN9 (a.k.a. AF17q25, MSF, MSF1, NAPB, PNUTL4, SEPT9, SINT1, SeptD1)
  Promoter: bidirectional TRE
  Tag / fusion protein: GFP10 (C terminal on insert)
  Cloning method: Restriction Enzyme; 5′ cloning site SacII (not destroyed); 3′ cloning site NheI (not destroyed)
  Sequencing primers: 5′ n/a
Gene/Insert 3
  Gene/Insert name: IRES-TagBFP
Terms and licenses: Academic/Nonprofit Terms; Industry Terms: Not Available to Industry
Depositor comments: Please visit https://doi.org/10.1101/2022.02.23.481653 for bioRxiv preprint.
How to cite: pTRIP TRE BI_GFP11-14-SEPT7_SEPT9_i1-14-GFP10 was a gift from Manos Mavrakis (Addgene plasmid # 180348 ; http://n2t.net/addgene:180348 ; RRID:Addgene_180348)
