[The description below was written by a language model from this plasmid's Addgene catalogue record and pLannotate feature annotations shown in this document.]
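Description:
pTRIP TRE BI_GFP11-14-SEPT7_SEPT9_i1-14-GFP10 is a 14.3 kb HIV-1-derived lentiviral transfer plasmid built on the pTRIP TRE BI backbone for tetracycline-regulated co-expression of two human septins in mammalian cells. It is propagated in E. coli through a high-copy ColE1/pUC-type origin with ampicillin resistance (AmpR). The recommended recombination-deficient growth strain is a common choice for plasmids carrying repeated LTR sequences. The viral framework annotated in the sequence includes a truncated 5' LTR, the Ψ packaging signal with a partial gag region, the RRE for Rev-dependent RNA export, the cPPT/CTS element, and a self-inactivating ΔU3 3' LTR. The backbone also retains remnants of an SV40 promoter-driven gpt cassette and pBR322-derived fragments.

The payload is centred on a bidirectional TRE promoter, made of tet operator repeats flanked on each side by a minimal CMV promoter, so both transcription units respond to a Tet transactivator that must be supplied separately. In one direction it drives SEPT7 tagged at its N terminus with GFP11, terminated by an SV40 polyadenylation signal. In the other it drives SEPT9 isoform 1 tagged at its C terminus with GFP10, followed by an EMCV IRES and TagBFP, which marks expressing cells in blue. The "14" in the name presumably denotes a linker between septin and tag, though the record does not define it. The short fragments annotated as CyPet and superfolder GFP correspond to these GFP β-strand tags. GFP10 and GFP11 are the two small strands of a tripartite split-GFP system: green fluorescence is reconstituted only when the tagged partners are in close proximity and the complementary GFP1-9 fragment, which is not encoded here, is present. The construct therefore serves to report the SEPT7–SEPT9 interaction in cells, in the context of work on human septin octamer and filament organisation.
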