Features (pLannotate 1.2.2; 36 found; start..end, strand, type, name):
     22..103     -  polyA_signal   SV40 poly(A) signal: SV40 polyadenylation signal
    126..209     -  CDS            large T antigen (fragment): large T antigen from SV40 (simian virus 40)
    220..1530    -  CDS            SEPTIN7: SEPT7_HUMAN - Also known as CDC10, SEPT7. Experimental evidence at protein level: Swiss-Prot protein existence level 1. Filament-forming cytoskeletal GTPase. Required for normal organization of the actin cytoskeleton. Required for normal progress through mitosis. Involved in cytokinesis. Required for normal association of CENPE with the kinetochore. Plays a role in ciliogenesis and collective cell movements. Forms a filamentous structure with SEPTIN12, SEPTIN6, SEPTIN2 and probably SEPTIN4 at the sperm annulus which is required for the structural integrity and motility of the sperm tail during
   1582..1635    -  CDS            CyPet (fragment): cyan fluorescent protein optimized for FRET with YPet (Nguyen and Daugherty, 2005) mammalian codon-optimized
   1661..2048    +  promoter       bidirectional TRE promoter: Tet-responsive bidirectional promoter PTight-BI, consisting of seven tet operator sequences flanked on each side by the minimal CMV promoter
   2075..3832    +  CDS            SEPTIN9: SEPT9_HUMAN - Also known as KIAA0991, MSF, SEPT9. Experimental evidence at protein level: Swiss-Prot protein existence level 1. Filament-forming cytoskeletal GTPase (By similarity). May play a role in cytokinesis (Potential). May play a role in the internalization of 2 intracellular microbial pathogens, Listeria monocytogenes and Shigella flexneri. From Homo sapiens (Human).
   3884..3937    +  CDS            Superfolder GFP (fragment): Superfolder GFP is a basic (constitutively fluorescent) green fluorescent protein published in 2005, derived from Aequorea victoria. It is reported to be a very rapidly-maturing weak dimer.
   3963..4523    +  misc_feature   IRES: internal ribosome entry site (IRES) of the encephalomyocarditis virus (EMCV)
   4529..5230    +  CDS            TagBFP: monomeric blue fluorescent protein mammalian codon-optimized
   5232..5432    +  CDS            nef (fragment): NEF_HV1Z2 - Experimental evidence at protein level: Swiss-Prot protein existence level 1. Extracellular Nef protein targets CD4(+) T-lymphocytes for apoptosis by interacting with CXCR4 surface receptors. From Human immunodeficiency virus type 1 group M subtype D (isolate Z2/CDC-Z34) (HIV-1).
   5434..5465    +  LTR            3' LTR (ΔU3) (fragment): self-inactivating 3' long terminal repeat (LTR) from HIV-1
   5513..5693    +  LTR            5' LTR (truncated): truncated 5' long terminal repeat (LTR) from HIV-1
   6655..6753    -  CDS            TBC1D5 (fragment): TBCD5_HUMAN - Also known as KIAA0210. Experimental evidence at protein level: Swiss-Prot protein existence level 1. May act as a GTPase-activating protein (GAP) for Rab family protein(s). May act as a GAP for RAB7A. Can displace RAB7A and retromer CSC subcomplex from the endosomal membrane to the cytosol; at least retromer displacement seems to require its catalytic activity (PubMed:19531583, PubMed:20923837). Required for retrograde transport of cargo proteins from endosomes to the trans-Golgi network (TGN); the function seems to require its catalytic activity. Involved in regulation of autop
   7159..7438    +  CDS            TcR (fragment): tetracycline efflux protein; tet; confers resistance to tetracycline
   7439..7487    -  misc_feature   bom (fragment): basis of mobility region from pBR322
   7589..7624    -  CDS            rop (fragment): Rop protein, which maintains plasmids at low copy number; rop
   7719..7823    +  promoter       AmpR promoter: bla
   7824..8684    +  CDS            AmpR: β-lactamase; bla; confers resistance to ampicillin, carbenicillin, and related antibiotics
   8855..9443    +  rep_origin     ori: high-copy-number ColE1/pMB1/pBR322/pUC origin of replication
   9626..9682    +  CDS            lacI (fragment): lac repressor; lacI; The lac repressor binds to the lac operator to inhibit transcription in E. coli. This inhibition can be relieved by adding lactose or isopropyl-β-D-thiogalactopyranoside (IPTG).
   9689..10018   +  promoter       SV40 promoter: SV40 enhancer and early promoter
  10218..10337   +  CDS            gpt (fragment): XGPT_ECOLI - Also known as gpp, gxu. Experimental evidence at protein level: Swiss-Prot protein existence level 1. Purine salvage pathway enzyme that catalyzes the transfer of the ribosyl-5-phosphate group from 5-phospho-alpha-D-ribose 1- diphosphate (PRPP) to the N9 position of the 6-oxopurines guanine and xanthine to form the corresponding ribonucleotides GMP (guanosine 5'- monophosphate) and XMP (xanthosine 5'-monophosphate), with the release of PPi. To a lesser extent, also acts on hypoxanthine (PubMed:9100006, PubMed:3886014). Does not ribophosphorylate adenine (PubMed:3886014). From Esch
  10337..10672   +  CDS            gpt (fragment): XGPT_ECOLI - Also known as gpp, gxu. Experimental evidence at protein level: Swiss-Prot protein existence level 1. Purine salvage pathway enzyme that catalyzes the transfer of the ribosyl-5-phosphate group from 5-phospho-alpha-D-ribose 1- diphosphate (PRPP) to the N9 position of the 6-oxopurines guanine and xanthine to form the corresponding ribonucleotides GMP (guanosine 5'- monophosphate) and XMP (xanthosine 5'-monophosphate), with the release of PPi. To a lesser extent, also acts on hypoxanthine (PubMed:9100006, PubMed:3886014). Does not ribophosphorylate adenine (PubMed:3886014). From Esch
  10767..11072   +  CDS            frsA (fragment): FRSA_ECOLI - Also known as yafA. Experimental evidence at protein level: Swiss-Prot protein existence level 1. Catalyzes the hydrolysis of esters (PubMed:15808744). Displays esterase activity toward pNP-butyrate (PubMed:15808744). May stimulate mixed-acid fermentation by acting as a fermentation/respiration switch that down-regulates respiration and up- regulates fermentation rates (PubMed:15169777). From Escherichia coli (strain K12).
  11076..11150   +  CDS            small t antigen (fragment): SV40 (simian virus 40) small t antigen
  11152..11217   +  intron         small t intron: SV40 (simian virus 40) small t antigen intron
  11347..11367   +  CDS            SV40 NLS: nuclear localization signal of SV40 (simian virus 40) large T antigen
  11686..11769   +  CDS            large T antigen (fragment): large T antigen from SV40 (simian virus 40)
  11792..11926   +  polyA_signal   SV40 poly(A) signal: SV40 polyadenylation signal
  12093..12422   +  CDS            nef (fragment): NEF_HV1BR - Experimental evidence at protein level: Swiss-Prot protein existence level 1. Extracellular Nef protein targets CD4(+) T-lymphocytes for apoptosis by interacting with CXCR4 surface receptors (PubMed:14990729). From Human immunodeficiency virus type 1 group M subtype B (isolate BRU/LAI) (HIV-1).
  12470..12727   +  LTR            5' LTR (truncated): truncated 5' long terminal repeat (LTR) from HIV-1
  12774..12899   +  misc_feature   HIV-1 Ψ: packaging signal of human immunodeficiency virus type 1
  12883..13246   +  CDS            HIV-1 gag (fragment): gag protein from human immunodeficiency virus 1; gag
  13392..13625   +  misc_feature   RRE: The Rev response element (RRE) of HIV-1 allows for Rev-dependent mRNA export from the nucleus to the cytoplasm.
  14002..14102   +  CDS            Rev (fragment): human immunodeficiency virus 1 (HIV-1) Rev protein; rev; enhances nuclear export of unspliced and incompletely spliced viral mRNAs
  14147..14264   +  misc_feature   cPPT/CTS: central polypurine tract and central termination sequence of HIV-1
>Addgene plasmid #180348 | pTRIP TRE BI_GFP11-14-SEPT7_SEPT9_i1-14-GFP10 | addgene full sequence | sequence record 363921 | Addgene NGS Result
TTGGCTGATACGCGTACGTCGGCAGTGAAAAAAATGCTTTATTTGTGAAATTTGTGATGCTATTGCTTTA
TTTGTAACCATTATAAGCTGCAATAAACAAGTTAACAACAACAATTGCATTCATTTTATGTTTCAGGTTC
AGGGGGAGGTGTGGGAGGTTTTTTAAAGCAAGTAAAACCTCTACAAATGTGGTATGGCTGATTATGATCC
TCTAGATTAAAAGATCTTCCCTTTCTTCTTGTTCTTTTCCAAGGTTCTTGAAGAGTTCTGTTGTTCTAAA
ATACGTTGTTGAGCTTCCCAGTTTGCTTTCTCATCCTCGAACTGACGACGTTTTTCCTCCAATTCTTTGT
GCTGTGCTTCCAAATTCTTTTTCATTTGCTCATGGCGCCGCTGGAGCTCAGCTTCAGAGTCCTTCAGTTT
TTGAACTTTTTCTTTGACCTTCATCTCAAACACCTGCTCCATCTCCATCTCCATCTTCTTCATTTTAGCT
ACATGCTCCCTTCTTTCTTCTTCCATTTGTGCCAGAGGGCTCTTAGTCAGCTGCCCTTTATTCTTGTTGT
TATCAACTCCATTATAAGTCACAGCTGCAAGTTTTCTGCTTCTGTAGTTCTCATAGTGGACATTATTAGT
AACATCTTTCAAGTCCTGCATGTGTGTTCTTATCAACATATTTCTTAGGATTGTAAAATCACAATGTTCA
CCATTTTCAACTTCAGCAACACCCCAAGGATACTGCCTTCCTCTGACCCTTTTGCCATTAACTTCAATGA
TAGTATTACTACCTACCACAGCAAGAGGTAAACGGTCCTTTATCTTTTTAACAAGTTTATTTTCTTCTTC
ATCATCTGTTTCTGGAAATTCGTATATTTTAATTTTATGTTCTTGGATTTCTTTCATTATCTGTTTTTTA
AACTGTTGGCATTCCTCTGGTGTGAGTGTGTCTGCTTTGGCAATAAGTGGGATGATATTCACTTTTTCAT
GCAAACGCTTCATAAACTCAATATCCAATGGTTTAAGTCCATGTCCTGAAGGAGCAATGAAGTATAAACA
ACACTGCACCCTGTTATCAGGCATCTGACGTCTGTTCACTCGTGATTCTGCATTTAGGTAGTCCTCAAAT
TTACTATCAATGTAGTCGATAACAGGCTGCCAGCAATTACTATTATCCACTGCATCTCCAAATCCTGGGG
TATCAACTATTGTGAGCAGCAACTGAACACCACCTTCTTTGATTAAAACTTTGGATTGTTCCACCTGTAC
AGTCTTTTTAATTCTATGAGAAGGACCTGGATACTCTGGAGAATACAAATCTGTGAGGAATAATGAGTTG
ATTAATGTCGACTTTCCCAATCCAGATTCACCCACTACCATAAGCGTGAATTCAAAACCTCTCTTCACCG
ATTTTCTGTATACTTGATTTGGGAGATTGGCAAATCCCACATAGCCTTCAAGGTTCTTCTGTTGAGCTAC
CATGGTGCTGCTGTTGACGCTCCTCTCCTCAGCAGCAGCGGATCTCGCACTGACCGACATTCCGGAGGAC
CCACCACCTCCAGAGCCACCGCCACCATCGATGGAGGCGTCGGTGATGCCGGCGGCGGTCACGTACTCCA
GCAGCACCATGTGGTCGCGCTTCTCCATCATATGACCGGTGAATTCTCCAGGCGATCTGACGGTTCACTA
AACGAGCTCTGCTTATATAGGCCTCCCACCGTACACGCCACCTCGACATACTCGAGTTTACTCCCTATCA
GTGATAGAGAACGTATGTCGAGTTTACTCCCTATCAGTGATAGAGAACGATGTCGAGTTTACTCCCTATC
AGTGATAGAGAACGTATGTCGAGTTTACTCCCTATCAGTGATAGAGAACGTATGTCGAGTTTACTCCCTA
TCAGTGATAGAGAACGTATGTCGAGTTTATCCCTATCAGTGATAGAGAACGTATGTCGAGTTTACTCCCT
ATCAGTGATAGAGAACGTATGTCGAGGTAGGCGTGTACGGTGGGAGGCCTATATAAGCAGAGCTCGTTTA
GTGAACCGTCAGATCGCCTGGAGATTTCGAGCTCGGTACCGCGGATGAAGAAGTCTTACTCAGGAGGCAC
GCGGACCTCCAGTGGCCGGCTCCGGAGGCTTGGTGACTCCAGTGGCCCAGCCTTAAAAAGATCTTTTGAG
GTCGAGGAGGTCGAGACACCCAACTCCACCCCACCCCGGAGGGTCCAGACTCCCCTACTCCGAGCCACTG
TGGCCAGCTCCACCCAGAAATTCCAGGACCTGGGCGTGAAGAACTCAGAACCCTCGGCCCGCCATGTGGA
CTCCCTAAGCCAACGCTCCCCCAAGGCGTCCCTGCGGAGGGTGGAGCTCTCGGGCCCCAAGGCGGCCGAG
CCGGTGTCCCGGCGCACTGAGCTGTCCATTGACATCTCGTCCAAGCAGGTGGAGAACGCCGGGGCCATCG
GCCCGTCCCGGTTCGGGCTCAAGAGGGCCGAGGTGTTGGGCCACAAGACGCCAGAACCGGCCCCTCGGAG
GACGGAGATCACCATCGTCAAACCCCAGGAGTCAGCCCACCGGAGGATGGAGCCCCCTGCCTCCAAGGTC
CCCGAGGTGCCCACTGCCCCTGCCACCGACGCAGCCCCCAAGAGGGTGGAGATCCAGATGCCCAAGCCTG
CTGAGGCGCCCACCGCCCCCAGCCCAGCCCAGACCTTGGAGAATTCAGAGCCTGCCCCTGTGTCTCAGCT
GCAGAGCAGGCTGGAGCCCAAGCCCCAGCCCCCTGTGGCTGAGGCTACACCCCGGAGCCAGGAGGCCACT
GAGGCGGCTCCCAGCTGCGTTGGCGACATGGCCGACACCCCCAGAGATGCCGGGCTCAAGCAGGCGCCTG
CATCACGGAACGAGAAGGCCCCGGTGGACTTCGGCTACGTGGGGATTGACTCCATCCTGGAGCAGATGCG
CCGGAAGGCCATGAAGCAGGGCTTCGAGTTCAACATCATGGTGGTCGGGCAGAGCGGCTTGGGTAAATCC
ACCTTAATCAACACCCTCTTCAAATCCAAAATCAGCCGGAAGTCGGTGCAGCCCACCTCAGAGGAGCGCA
TCCCCAAGACCATCGAGATCAAGTCCATCACGCACGATATTGAGGAGAAAGGCGTCCGGATGAAGCTGAC
AGTGATTGACACACCAGGGTTCGGGGACCACATCAACAACGAGAACTGCTGGCAGCCCATCATGAAGTTC
ATCAATGACCAGTACGAGAAATACCTGCAGGAGGAGGTCAACATCAACCGCAAGAAGCGCATCCCGGACA
CCCGCGTCCACTGCTGCCTCTACTTCATCCCCGCCACCGGCCACTCCCTCAGGCCCCTGGACATCGAGTT
TATGAAACGCCTGAGCAAGGTGGTCAACATCGTCCCTGTCATCGCCAAGGCGGACACACTCACCCTGGAG
GAGAGGGTCCACTTCAAACAGCGGATCACCGCAGACCTGCTGTCCAACGGCATCGACGTGTACCCCCAGA
AGGAATTTGATGAGGACTCGGAGGACCGGCTGGTGAACGAGAAGTTCCGGGAGATGATCCCATTTGCTGT
GGTGGGCAGTGACCACGAGTACCAGGTCAACGGCAAGAGGATCCTTGGGAGGAAGACCAAGTGGGGTACC
ATCGAAGTTGAAAACACCACACACTGTGAGTTTGCCTACCTGCGGGACCTTCTCATCAGGACGCACATGC
AGAACATCAAGGACATCACCAGCAGCATCCACTTCGAGGCGTACCGTGTGAAGCGCCTCAACGAGGGCAG
CAGCGCCATGGCCAACGGCGTGGAGGAGAAGGAGCCAGAAGCCCCAGAGATGATCGATGGTGGCGGTGGC
TCTGGAGGTGGTGGGTCCTCCGGAATGGGCGACCTGCCCGACGACCACTACCTGTCCACCCAGACCATCC
TGAGCAAGGACCTGAACTAAGCTAGCTAATAGTTCCGCCCCTCTCCCTCCCCCCTAACGTTACTGGCCGA
AGCCGCTTGGAATAAGGCCGGTGTGCGTTTGTCTATATGTTATTTTCCACCATATTGCCGTCTTTTGGCA
ATGTGAGGGCCCGGAAACCTGGCCCTGTCTTCTTGACGAGCATTCCTAGGGGTCTTTCCCCTCTCGCCAA
AGGAATGCAAGGTCTGTTGAATGTCGTGAAGGAAGCAGTTCCTCTGGAAGCTTCTTGAAGACAAACAACG
TCTGTAGCGACCCTTTGCAGGCAGCGGAACCCCCCACCTGGCGACAGGTGCCTCTGCGGCCAAAAGCCAC
GTGTATAAGATACACCTGCAAAGGCGGCACAACCCCAGTGCCACGTTGTGAGTTGGATAGTTGTGGAAAG
AGTCAAATGGCTCTCCTCAAGCGTATTCAACAAGGGGCTGAAGGATGCCCAGAAGGTACCCCATTGTATG
GGATCTGATCTGGGGCCTCGGTGCACATGCTTTACATGTGTTTAGTCGAGGTTAAAAAAACGTCTAGGCC
CCCCGAACCACGGGGACGTGGTTTTCCTTTGAAAAACACGATGCAAGCATGAGCGAGCTGATTAAGGAGA
ACATGCACATGAAGCTGTACATGGAGGGCACCGTGGACAACCATCACTTCAAGTGCACATCCGAGGGCGA
AGGCAAGCCCTACGAGGGCACCCAGACCATGAGAATCAAGGTGGTCGAGGGCGGCCCTCTCCCCTTCGCC
TTCGACATCCTGGCTACTAGCTTCCTCTACGGCAGCAAGACCTTCATCAACCACACCCAGGGCATCCCCG
ACTTCTTCAAGCAGTCCTTCCCTGAGGGCTTCACATGGGAGAGAGTCACCACATACGAAGACGGGGGCGT
GCTGACCGCTACCCAGGACACCAGCCTCCAGGACGGCTGCCTCATCTACAACGTCAAGATCAGAGGGGTG
AACTTCACATCCAACGGCCCTGTGATGCAGAAGAAAACACTCGGCTGGGAGGCCTTCACCGAGACGCTGT
ACCCCGCTGACGGCGGCCTGGAAGGCAGAAACGACATGGCCCTGAAGCTCGTGGGCGGGAGCCATCTGAT
CGCAAACATCAAGACCACATATAGATCCAAGAAACCCGCTAAGAACCTCAAGATGCCTGGCGTCTACTAT
GTGGACTACAGACTGGAAAGAATCAAGGAGGCCAACAACGAGACCTACGTCGAGCAGCACGAGGTGGCAG
TGGCCAGATACTGCGACCTCCCTAGCAAACTGGGGCACAAGCTTAATTAAGGATCCAGCGGCCGCTCGAG
ACCTAGAAAAACATGGAGCAATCACAAGTAGCAATACAGCAGCTACCAATGCTGATTGTGCCTGGCTAGA
AGCACAAGAGGAGGAGGAGGTGGGTTTTCCAGTCACACCTCAGGTACCTTTAAGACCAATGACTTACAAG
GCAGCTGTAGATCTTAGCCACTTTTTAAAAGAAAAGGGGGGACTGGAAGGGCTAATTCACTCCCAACGAA
GACAAAATCGTCGAGAGATGCTGCATATAAGCAGCTGCTTTTTGCTTGTACTGGGTCTCTCTGGTTAGAC
CAGATCTGAGCCTGGGAGCTCTCTGGCTAACTAGGGAACCCACTGCTTAAGCCTCAATAAAGCTTGCCTT
GAGTGCTTCAAGTAGTGTGTGCCCGTCTGTTGTGTGACTCTGGTAACTAGAGATCCCTCAGACCCTTTTA
GTCAGTGTGGAAAATCTCTAGCAGTAGTAGTTCATGTCATCTTATTATTCAGTATTTATAACTTGCAAAG
AAATGAATATCAGAGAGTGAGAGGCCTTGACATTATAATAGATTTAGCAGGAATTGAACTAGGAGTGGAG
CACACAGGCAAAGCTGCAGAAGTACTTGGAAGAAGCCACCAGAGATACTCACGATTCTGCACATACCTGG
CTAATCCCAGATCCTAAGGATTACATTAAGTTTACTAACATTTATATAATGATTTATAGTTTAAAGTATA
AACTTATCTAATTTACTATTCTGACAGATATTAATTAATCCTCAAATATCATAAGAGATGATTACTATTA
TCCCCATTTAACACAAGAGGAAACTGAGAGGGAAAGATGTTGAAGTAATTTTCCCACAATTACAGCATCC
GTTAGTTACGACTCTATGATCTTCTGACACAAATTCCATTTACTCCTCACCCTATGACTCAGTCGAATAT
ATCAAAGTTATGGACATTATGCTAAGTAACAAATTACCCTTTTATATAGTAAATACTGAGTAGATTGAGA
GAAGAAATTGTTTGCAAACCTGAATAGCTTCAAGAAGAAGAGAAGTGAGGATAAGAATAACAGTTGTCAT
TTAACAAGTTTTAACAAGTAACTTGGTTAGAAAGGGATTCAAATGCATAAAGCAAGGGATAAATTTTTCT
GGCAACAAGACTATACAATATAACCTTAAATATGACTTCAAATAATTGTTGGAACTTGATAAAACTAATT
AAATATTATTGAAGATTATCAATATTATAAATGTAATTTACTTTTAAAAAGGGAACATAGAAATGTGTAT
CATTAGAGTAGAAAACAATCCTTATTATCACAATTTGTCAAAACAAGTTTGTTATTAACACAAGTAGAAT
ACTGCATTCAATTAAGTTGACTGCAGATTTTGTGTTTTGTTAAAATTAGAAAGAGATAACAACAATTTGA
ATTATTGAAAGTAACATGTAAATAGTTCTACATACGTTCTTTTGACATCTTGTTCAATCATTGATCGAAG
TTCTTTATCTTGGAAGAATTTGTTCCAAAGACTCTGAAATAAGGAAAACAATCTATTATATAGTCTCACA
CCTTTGTTTTACTTTTAGTGATTTCAATTTAATAATGTAAATGGTTAAAATTTATTCTTCTCTGAGATCA
TTTCACATTGCAGATAGAAAACCTGAGACTGGGGTAATTTTTATTAAAATCTAATTTAATCTCAGAAACA
CATCTTTATTCTAACATCAATTTTTCCAGTTTGATATTATCATATAAAGTCAGCCTTCCTCATCTGCAGG
TTCCACAACAAAAATCCAACCAACTGTGGATCAAAAATATTGGGAAAAAATTAAAAATAGCAATACAACA
ATAAAAAAATACAAATCAGAAAAACAGCACAGTATAACAACTTTATTTAGCATTTACAATCTATTAGGTA
TTATAAGTAATCTAGCCAGATCCTCTACGCCGGACGCATCGTGGCCGGCATCACCGGCGCCACAGGTGCG
GTTGCTGGCGCCTATATCGCCGACATCACCGATGGGGAAGATCGGGCTCGCCACTTCGGGCTCATGAGCG
CTTGTTTCGGCGTGGGTATGGTGGCAGGCCCCGTGGCCGGGGGACTGTTGGGCGCCATCTCCTTGCATGC
ACCATTCCTTGCGGCGGCGGTGCTCAACGGCCTCAACCTACTACTGGGCTGCTTCCTAATGCAGGAGTCG
CATAAGGGAGAGCGTCGAATGGTGCACTCTCAGTACAATCTGCTCTGATGCCGCATAGTTAAGCCAGCCC
CGACACCCGCCAACACCCGCTGACGCGCCCTGACGGGCTTGTCTGCTCCCGGCATCCGCTTACAGACAAG
CTGTGACCGTCTCCGGGAGCTGCATGTGTCAGAGGTTTTCACCGTCATCACCGAAACGCGCGAGACGAAA
GGGCCTCGTGATACGCCTATTTTTATAGGTTAATGTCATGATAATAATGGTTTCTTAGACGTCAGGTGGC
ACTTTTCGGGGAAATGTGCGCGGAACCCCTATTTGTTTATTTTTCTAAATACATTCAAATATGTATCCGC
TCATGAGACAATAACCCTGATAAATGCTTCAATAATATTGAAAAAGGAAGAGTATGAGTATTCAACATTT
CCGTGTCGCCCTTATTCCCTTTTTTGCGGCATTTTGCCTTCCTGTTTTTGCTCACCCAGAAACGCTGGTG
AAAGTAAAAGATGCTGAAGATCAGTTGGGTGCACGAGTGGGTTACATCGAACTGGATCTCAACAGCGGTA
AGATCCTTGAGAGTTTTCGCCCCGAAGAACGTTTTCCAATGATGAGCACTTTTAAAGTTCTGCTATGTGG
CGCGGTATTATCCCGTATTGACGCCGGGCAAGAGCAACTCGGTCGCCGCATACACTATTCTCAGAATGAC
TTGGTTGAGTACTCACCAGTCACAGAAAAGCATCTTACGGATGGCATGACAGTAAGAGAATTATGCAGTG
CTGCCATAACCATGAGTGATAACACTGCGGCCAACTTACTTCTGACAACGATCGGAGGACCGAAGGAGCT
AACCGCTTTTTTGCACAACATGGGGGATCATGTAACTCGCCTTGATCGTTGGGAACCGGAGCTGAATGAA
GCCATACCAAACGACGAGCGTGACACCACGATGCCTGTAGCAATGGCAACAACGTTGCGCAAACTATTAA
CTGGCGAACTACTTACTCTAGCTTCCCGGCAACAATTAATAGACTGGATGGAGGCGGATAAAGTTGCAGG
ACCACTTCTGCGCTCGGCCCTTCCGGCTGGCTGGTTTATTGCTGATAAATCTGGAGCCGGTGAGCGTGGG
TCTCGCGGTATCATTGCAGCACTGGGGCCAGATGGTAAGCCCTCCCGTATCGTAGTTATCTACACGACGG
GGAGTCAGGCAACTATGGATGAACGAAATAGACAGATCGCTGAGATAGGTGCCTCACTGATTAAGCATTG
GTAACTGTCAGACCAAGTTTACTCATATATACTTTAGATTGATTTAAAACTTCATTTTTAATTTAAAAGG
ATCTAGGTGAAGATCCTTTTTGATAATCTCATGACCAAAATCCCTTAACGTGAGTTTTCGTTCCACTGAG
CGTCAGACCCCGTAGAAAAGATCAAAGGATCTTCTTGAGATCCTTTTTTTCTGCGCGTAATCTGCTGCTT
GCAAACAAAAAAACCACCGCTACCAGCGGTGGTTTGTTTGCCGGATCAAGAGCTACCAACTCTTTTTCCG
AAGGTAACTGGCTTCAGCAGAGCGCAGATACCAAATACTGTTCTTCTAGTGTAGCCGTAGTTAGGCCACC
ACTTCAAGAACTCTGTAGCACCGCCTACATACCTCGCTCTGCTAATCCTGTTACCAGTGGCTGCTGCCAG
TGGCGATAAGTCGTGTCTTACCGGGTTGGACTCAAGACGATAGTTACCGGATAAGGCGCAGCGGTCGGGC
TGAACGGGGGGTTCGTGCACACAGCCCAGCTTGGAGCGAACGACCTACACCGAACTGAGATACCTACAGC
GTGAGCTATGAGAAAGCGCCACGCTTCCCGAAGGGAGAAAGGCGGACAGGTATCCGGTAAGCGGCAGGGT
CGGAACAGGAGAGCGCACGAGGGAGCTTCCAGGGGGAAACGCCTGGTATCTTTATAGTCCTGTCGGGTTT
CGCCACCTCTGACTTGAGCGTCGATTTTTGTGATGCTCGTCAGGGGGGCGGAGCCTATGGAAAAACGCCA
GCAACGCGGCCTTTTTACGGTTCCTGGCCTTTTGCTGGCCTTTTGCTCACATGTTCTTTCCTGCGTTATC
CCCTGATTCTGTGGATAACCGTATTACCGCCTTTGAGTGAGCTGATACCGCTCGCCGCAGCCGAACGACC
GAGCGCAGCGAGTCAGTGAGCGAGGAAGCGGAAGAGCGCCCAATACGCAAACCGCCTCTCCCCGCGCGTT
GGCCGATTCATTAATGCAGCTGTGGAATGTGTGTCAGTTAGGGTGTGGAAAGTCCCCAGGCTCCCCAGCA
GGCAGAAGTATGCAAAGCATGCATCTCAATTAGTCAGCAACCAGGTGTGGAAAGTCCCCAGGCTCCCCAG
CAGGCAGAAGTATGCAAAGCATGCATCTCAATTAGTCAGCAACCATAGTCCCGCCCCTAACTCCGCCCAT
CCCGCCCCTAACTCCGCCCAGTTCCGCCCATTCTCCGCCCCATGGCTGACTAATTTTTTTTATTTATGCA
GAGGCCGAGGCCGCCTCGGCCTCTGAGCTATTCCAGAAGTAGTGAGGAGGCTTTTTTGGAGGCCTAGGCT
TTTGCAAAAAGCTTGGACACAAGACAGGCTTGCGAGATATGTTTGAGAATACCACTTTATCCCGCGTCAG
GGAGAGGCAGTGCGTAAAAAGACGCGGACTCATGTGAAATACTGGTTTTTAGTGCGCCAGATCTCTATAA
TCTCGCGCAACCTATTTTCCCCTCGAACACTTTTTAAGCCGTAGATAAACAGGCTGGGACACTTCACATG
AGCGAAAAATACATCGTCACCTGGGACATGTTGCAGATCCATGCACGTAAACTCGCAAGCCGACTGATGC
CTTCTGAACAATGGAAAGGCATTATTGCCGTAAGCCGTGGCGGTCTGTACCGGGTGCGTTACTGGCGCGT
GAACTGGGTATTCGTCATGTCGATACCGTTTGTATTTCCAGCTACGATCACGACAACCAGCGCGAGCTTA
AAGTGCTGAAACGCGCAGAAGGCGATGGCGAAGGCTTCATCGTTATTGATGACCTGGTGGATACCGGTGG
TACTGCGGTTGCGATTCGTGAAATGTATCCAAAAGCGCACTTTGTCACCATCTTCGCAAAACCGGCTGGT
CGTCCGCTGGTTGATGACTATGTTGTTGATATCCCGCAAGATACCTGGATTGAACAGCCGTGGGATATGG
GCGTCGTATTCGTCCCGCCAATCTCCGGTCGCTAATCTTTTCAACGCCTGGCACTGCCGGGCGTTGTTCT
TTTTAACTTCAGGCGGGTTACAATAGTTTCCAGTAAGTATTCTGGAGGCTGCATCCATGACACAGGCAAA
CCTGAGCGAAACCCTGTTCAAACCCCGCTTTAAACATCCTGAAACCTCGACGCTAGTCCGCCGCTTTAAT
CACGGCGCACAACCGCCTGTGCAGTCGGCCCTTGATGGTAAAACCATCCCTCACTGGTATCGCATGATTA
ACCGTCTGATGTGGATCTGGCGCGGCATTGACCCACGCGAAATCCTCGACGTCCAGGCACGTATTGTGAT
GAGCGATGCCGAACGTACCGACGATGATTTATACGATACGGTGATTGGCTACCGTGGCGGCAACTGGATT
TATGAGTGGGCCCCGGATCTTTGTGAAGGAACCTTACTTCTGTGGTGTGACATAATTGGACAAACTACCT
ACAGAGATTTAAAGCTCTAAGGTAAATATAAAATTTTTAAGTGTATAATGTGTTAAACTACTGATTCTAA
TTGTTTGTGTATTTTAGATTCCAACCTATGGAACTGATGAATGGGAGCAGTGGTGGAATGCCTTTAATGA
GGAAAACCTGTTTTGCTCAGAAGAAATGCCATCTAGTGATGATGAGGCTACTGCTGACTCTCAACATTCT
ACTCCTCCAAAAAAGAAGAGAAAGGTAGAAGACCCCAAGGACTTTCCTTCAGAATTGCTAAGTTTTTTGA
GTCATGCTGTGTTTAGTAATAGAACTCTTGCTTGCTTTGCTATTTACACCACAAAGGAAAAAGCTGCACT
GCTATACAAGAAAATTATGGAAAAATATTCTGTAACCTTTATAAGTAGGCATAACAGTTATAATCATAAC
ATACTGTTTTTTCTTACTCCACACAGGCATAGAGTGTCTGCTATTAATAACTATGCTCAAAAATTGTGTA
CCTTTAGCTTTTTAATTTGTAAAGGGGTTAATAAGGAATATTTGATGTATAGTGCCTTGACTAGAGATCA
TAATCAGCCATACCACATTTGTAGAGGTTTTACTTGCTTTAAAAAACCTCCCACACCTCCCCCTGAACCT
GAAACATAAAATGAATGCAATTGTTGTTGTTAACTTGTTTATTGCAGCTTATAATGGTTACAAATAAAGC
AATAGCATCACAAATTTCACAAATAAAGCATTTTTTTCACTGCATTCTAGTTGTGGTTTGTCCAAACTCA
TCAATGTATCTTATCATGTCTGGATCAACTGGATAACTCAAGCTAACCAAAATCATCCCAAACTTCCCAC
CCCATACCCTATTACCACTGCCAATTACCTGTGGTTTCATTTACTCTAAACCTGTGATTCCTCTGAATTA
TTTTCATTTTAAAGAAATTGTATTTGTTAAATATGTACTACAAACTTAGTAGTTGGAAGGGCTAATTCAC
TCCCAAAGAAGACAAGATATCCTTGATCTGTGGATCTACCACACACAAGGCTACTTCCCTGATTAGCAGA
ACTACACACCAGGGCCAGGGGTCAGATATCCACTGACCTTTGGATGGTGCTACAAGCTAGTACCAGTTGA
GCCAGATAAGGTAGAAGAGGCCAATAAAGGAGAGAACACCAGCTTGTTACACCCTGTGAGCCTGCATGGG
ATGGATGACCCGGAGAGAGAAGTGTTAGAGTGGAGGTTTGACAGCCGCCTAGCATTTCATCACGTGGCCC
GAGAGCTGCATCCGGAGTACTTCAAGAACTGCTGATATCGAGCTTGCTACAAGGGACTTTCCGCTGGGGA
CTTTCCAGGGAGGCGTGGCCTGGGCGGGACTGGGGAGTGGCGAGCCCTCAGATCCTGCATATAAGCAGCT
GCTTTTTGCCTGTACTGGGTCTCTCTGGTTAGACCAGATCTGAGCCTGGGAGCTCTCTGGCTAACTAGGG
AACCCACTGCTTAAGCCTCAATAAAGCTTGCCTTGAGTGCTTCAAGTAGTGTGTGCCCGTCTGTTGTGTG
ACTCTGGTAACTAGAGATCCCTCAGACCCTTTTAGTCAGTGTGGAAAATCTCTAGCAGTGGCGCCCGAAC
AGGGACTTGAAAGCGAAAGGGAAACCAGAGGAGCTCTCTCGACGCAGGACTCGGCTTGCTGAAGCGCGCA
CGGCAAGAGGCGAGGGGCGGCGACTGGTGAGTACGCCAAAAATTTTGACTAGCGGAGGCTAGAAGGAGAG
AGATGGGTGCGAGAGCGTCAGTATTAAGCGGGGGAGAATTAGATCGCGATGGGAAAAAATTCGGTTAAGG
CCAGGGGGAAAGAAAAAATATAAATTAAAACATATAGTATGGGCAAGCAGGGAGCTAGAACGATTCGCAG
TTAATCCTGGCCTGTTAGAAACATCAGAAGGCTGTAGACAAATACTGGGACAGCTACAACCATCCCTTCA
GACAGGATCAGAAGAACTTAGATCATTATATAATACAGTAGCAACCCTCTATTGTGTGCATCAAAGGATA
GAGATAAAAGACACCAAGGAAGCTTTAGACAAGATAGAGGAAGAGCAAAACAAAAGTAAGACCACCGCAC
AGCAAGCGGCCGCTGATCTTCAGACCTGGAGGAGGAGATATGAGGGACAATTGGAGAAGTGAATTATATA
AATATAAAGTAGTAAAAATTGAACCATTAGGAGTAGCACCCACCAAGGCAAAGAGAAGAGTGGTGCAGAG
AGAAAAAAGAGCAGTGGGAATAGGAGCTTTGTTCCTTGGGTTCTTGGGAGCAGCAGGAAGCACTATGGGC
GCAGCGTCAATGACGCTGACGGTACAGGCCAGACAATTATTGTCTGGTATAGTGCAGCAGCAGAACAATT
TGCTGAGGGCTATTGAGGCGCAACAGCATCTGTTGCAACTCACAGTCTGGGGCATCAAGCAGCTCCAGGC
AAGAATCCTGGCTGTGGAAAGATACCTAAAGGATCAACAGCTCCTGGGGATTTGGGGTTGCTCTGGAAAA
CTCATTTGCACCACTGCTGTGCCTTGGAATGCTAGTTGGAGTAATAAATCTCTGGAACAGATTTGGAATC
ACACGACCTGGATGGAGTGGGACAGAGAAATTAACAATTACACAAGCTTAATACACTCCTTAATTGAAGA
ATCGCAAAACCAGCAAGAAAAGAATGAACAAGAATTATTGGAATTAGATAAATGGGCAAGTTTGTGGAAT
TGGTTTAACATAACAAATTGGCTGTGGTATATAAAATTATTCATAATGATAGTAGGAGGCTTGGTAGGTT
TAAGAATAGTTTTTGCTGTACTTTCTATAGTGAATAGAGTTAGGCAGGGATATTCACCATTATCGTTTCA
GACCCACCTCCCAACCCCGAGGGGACCCGACAGGCCCGAAGGAATAGAAGAAGAAGGTGGAGAGAGAGAC
AGAGACAGATCCATTCGATTAGTGAACGGATCTCGACGGTATCGCCGAATTCACAAATGGCAGTATTCAT
CCACAATTTTAAAAGAAAAGGGGGGATTGGGGGGTACAGTGCAGGGGAAAGAATAGTAGACATAATAGCA
ACAGACATACAAACTAAAGAATTACAAAAACAAATTACAAAAATTCAAAATTTTCGGGTTTATTACAGGG
ACAGCAGAGATCCACT
